>Addgene plasmid #81353 | pDONR223_OR2G6_p.W149C | addgene full sequence | sequence record 167656 | Addgene NGS Result
GGCAGTTCCCTACTCTCGCGTTAACGCTAGCATGGATGTTTTCCCAGTCACGACGTTGTAAAACGACGGC
CAGTCTTAAGCTCGGGCCCCAAATAATGATTTTATTTTGACTGATAGTGACCTGTTCGTTGCAACAAATT
GATGAGCAATGCTTTTTTATAATGCCAACTTTGTACAAAAAAGTTGGCACCATGGAGGAAACCAACAACA
GCTCTGAAAAGGGATTTCTTCTCCTGGGATTTTCAGATCAGCCTCAGCTAGAGAGGTTTCTTTTTGCCAT
CATTTTGTACTTCTACGTCTTGAGCCTTCTGGGGAACACTGCCCTCATACTAGTATGTTGTCTGGACTCC
AGACTCCACACTCCAATGTACTTCTTCCTCAGCAACCTCTCGTGTGTGGACATCTGCTTTACCACCAGTG
TTGCCCCACAGTTGCTGGTTACCATGAATAAGAAAGACAAAACCATGAGCTACGGTGGCTGTGTGGCCCA
GCTCTACGTGGCCATGGGGTTGGGCTCGTCTGAGTGTATTCTCTTGGCCGTCATGGCTTATGACCGCTAT
GCTGCTGTCTGCCGGCCACTGCGCTACATAGCCATTATGCACCCCAGGTTCTGTGCGTCTCTGGCCGGTG
GAGCATGTCTCAGCGGCCTCATCACCTCCCTAATTCAGTGCTCCCTCACTGTGCAGCTGCCCCTCTGTGG
TCATCGCACACTGGATCATATTTTCTGTGAGGTGCCAGTGCTCATCAAACTGGCCTGTGTGGATACGACT
TTCAACGAGGCAGAACTCTTTGTGGCCAGTGTAGTCTTTCTAATTGTCCCGGTGTTACTCATCTTAGTCT
CCTATGGCTTTATCACTCAAGCTGTGTTAAGGATAAAATCAGCTGCGGGCCGCCAAAAGGCCTTTGGGAC
CTGTTCGTCTCACCTGGTTGTGGTCATCATTTTCTATGGGACCATCATATTCATGTACCTTCAACCGGCC
AATAGGAGATCCAAAAACCAGGGAAAGTTTGTTTCTCTTTTCTATAACATAGTCACCCCACTTTTAAACC
CCATTATCTACACTCTGAGAAACAAAGATGTGAAAGGGGCCTTGAGGACCCTGATACTGGGTAGTGCTGC
TGGACAAAGCCACAAGGACTTGCCAACTTTCTTGTACAAAGTTGGCATTATAAGAAAGCATTGCTTATCA
ATTTGTTGCAACGAACAGGTCACTATCAGTCAAAATAAAATCATTATTTGCCATCCAGCTGATATCCCCT
ATAGTGAGTCGTATTACATGGTCATAGCTGTTTCCTGGCAGCTCTGGCCCGTGTCTCAAAATCTCTGATG
TTACATTGCACAAGATAAAAATATATCATCATGCCTCCTCTAGACCAGCCAGGACAGAAATGCCTCGACT
TCGCTGCTACCCAAGGTTGCCGGGTGACGCACACCGTGGAAACGGATGAAGGCACGAACCCAGTGGACAT
AAGCCTGTTCGGTTCGTAAGCTGTAATGCAAGTAGCGTATGCGCTCACGCAACTGGTCCAGAACCTTGAC
CGAACGCAGCGGTGGTAACGGCGCAGTGGCGGTTTTCATGGCTTGTTATGACTGTTTTTTTGGGGTACAG
TCTATGCCTCGGGCATCCAAGCAGCAAGCGCGTTACGCCGTGGGTCGATGTTTGATGTTATGGAGCAGCA
ACGATGTTACGCAGCAGGGCAGTCGCCCTAAAACAAAGTTAAACATTATGAGGGAAGCGGTGATCGCCGA
AGTATCGACTCAACTATCAGAGGTAGTTGGCGTCATCGAGCGCCATCTCGAACCGACGTTGCTGGCCGTA
CATTTGTACGGCTCCGCAGTGGATGGCGGCCTGAAGCCACACAGTGATATTGATTTGCTGGTTACGGTGA
CCGTAAGGCTTGATGAAACAACGCGGCGAGCTTTGATCAACGACCTTTTGGAAACTTCGGCTTCCCCTGG
AGAGAGCGAGATTCTCCGCGCTGTAGAAGTCACCATTGTTGTGCACGACGACATCATTCCGTGGCGTTAT
CCAGCTAAGCGCGAACTGCAATTTGGAGAATGGCAGCGCAATGACATTCTTGCAGGTATCTTCGAGCCAG
CCACGATCGACATTGATCTGGCTATCTTGCTGACAAAAGCAAGAGAACATAGCGTTGCCTTGGTAGGTCC
AGCGGCGGAGGAACTCTTTGATCCGGTTCCTGAACAGGATCTATTTGAGGCGCTAAATGAAACCTTAACG
CTATGGAACTCGCCGCCCGACTGGGCTGGCGATGAGCGAAATGTAGTGCTTACGTTGTCCCGCATTTGGT
ACAGCGCAGTAACCGGCAAAATCGCGCCGAAGGATGTCGCTGCCGACTGGGCAATGGAGCGCCTGCCGGC
CCAGTATCAGCCCGTCATACTTGAAGCTAGACAGGCTTATCTTGGACAAGAAGAAGATCGCTTGGCCTCG
CGCGCAGATCAGTTGGAAGAATTTGTCCACTACGTGAAAGGCGAGATCACCAAGGTAGTCGGCAAATAAC
CCTCGAGCCACCCATGACCAAAATCCCTTAACGTGAGTTACGCGTCGTTCCACTGAGCGTCAGACCCCGT
AGAAAAGATCAAAGGATCTTCTTGAGATCCTTTTTTTCTGCGCGTAATCTGCTGCTTGCAAACAAAAAAA
CCACCGCTACCAGCGGTGGTTTGTTTGCCGGATCAAGAGCTACCAACTCTTTTTCCGAAGGTAACTGGCT
TCAGCAGAGCGCAGATACCAAATACTGTTCTTCTAGTGTAGCCGTAGTTAGGCCACCACTTCAAGAACTC
TGTAGCACCGCCTACATACCTCGCTCTGCTAATCCTGTTACCAGTGGCTGCTGCCAGTGGCGATAAGTCG
TGTCTTACCGGGTTGGACTCAAGACGATAGTTACCGGATAAGGCGCAGCGGTCGGGCTGAACGGGGGGTT
CGTGCACACAGCCCAGCTTGGAGCGAACGACCTACACCGAACTGAGATACCTACAGCGTGAGCTATGAGA
AAGCGCCACGCTTCCCGAAGGGAGAAAGGCGGACAGGTATCCGGTAAGCGGCAGGGTCGGAACAGGAGAG
CGCACGAGGGAGCTTCCAGGGGGAAACGCCTGGTATCTTTATAGTCCTGTCGGGTTTCGCCACCTCTGAC
TTGAGCGTCGATTTTTGTGATGCTCGTCAGGGGGGCGGAGCCTATGGAAAAACGCCAGCAACGCGGCCTT
TTTACGGTTCCTGGCCTTTTGCTGGCCTTTTGCTCACATGTTCTTTCCTGCGTTATCCCCTGATTCTGTG
GATAACCGTATTACCGCCTTTGAGTGAGCTGATACCGCTCGCCGCAGCCGAACGACCGAGCGCAGCGAGT
CAGTGAGCGAGGAAGCGGAAGAGCGCCCAATACGCAAACCGCCTCTCCCCGCGCGTTGGCCGATTCATTA
ATGCAGCTGGCACGACAGGTTTCCCGACTGGAAAGCGGGCAGTGAGCGCAACGCAATTAATACGCGTACC
GCTAGCCAGGAAGAGTTTGTAGAAACGCAAAAAGGCCATCCGTCAGGATGGCCTTCTGCTTAGTTTGATG
CCTGGCAGTTTATGGCGGGCGTCCTGCCCGCCACCCTCCGGGCCGTTGCTTCACAACGTTCAAATCCGCT
CCCGGCGGATTTGTCCTACTCAGGAGAGCGTTCACCGACAAACAACAGATAAAACGAAAGGCCCAGTCTT
CCGACTGAGCCTTTCGTTTTATTTGATGCCT
Features (pLannotate 1.2.2; 12 found; start..end, strand, type, name):
     38..74      -  CDS            lacZα (fragment): LacZα fragment of β-galactosidase; lacZ fragment
     91..186     +  protein_bind   attL3: mutant version of attL; recombination site for the Gateway® LR reaction LR Clonase™
    192..1139    +  CDS            OR2G6: OR2G6_HUMAN - Experimental evidence at protein level: Swiss-Prot protein existence level 1. Odorant receptor. From Homo sapiens (Human).
   1144..1239    -  protein_bind   attL3: mutant version of attL; recombination site for the Gateway® LR reaction LR Clonase™
   1258..1276    -  promoter       T7 promoter: promoter for bacteriophage T7 RNA polymerase
   1466..1489    +  promoter       Pc promoter (fragment): intI1 (promoter lies within the coding sequence); class 1 integron promoter
   1665..1721    +  CDS            GmR (fragment): gentamycin acetyltransferase; aacC1; confers resistance to gentamycin
   1728..2519    +  CDS            SmR: aminoglycoside adenylyltransferase (Murphy, 1985); aadA; confers resistance to spectinomycin and streptomycin
   2612..3200    +  rep_origin     ori: high-copy-number ColE1/pMB1/pBR322/pUC origin of replication
   3383..3475    +  CDS            lacI (fragment): lac repressor; lacI; The lac repressor binds to the lac operator to inhibit transcription in E. coli. This inhibition can be relieved by adding lactose or isopropyl-β-D-thiogalactopyranoside (IPTG).
   3530..3557    -  terminator     rrnB T2 terminator: transcription terminator T2 from the E. coli rrnB gene
   3689..3732    +  terminator     rrnB T1 terminator: Escherichia coli rrnB; transcription terminator T1 from the E. coli rrnB gene
