[The description below was written by a language model from this plasmid's Addgene catalogue record and pLannotate feature annotations shown in this document.]
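Description:
pDONR223_OR2G6_p.W149C is a Gateway entry clone built on the Invitrogen pDONR223 backbone, carrying a variant open reading frame of the human olfactory receptor gene OR2G6. It belongs to the Target Accelerator Plasmid Collection, a set of cancer-associated alleles assembled for systematic functional testing of rare variants. The plasmid is maintained in E. coli at high copy through a ColE1/pUC-type origin and is selected with spectinomycin via the aadA (SmR) aminoglycoside adenylyltransferase gene. This gene sits downstream of fragments of a class 1 integron Pc promoter and a gentamicin acetyltransferase remnant. Short lacZα and lacI fragments and the rrnB T1 and T2 terminators are residual backbone elements, the terminators helping to insulate the cloning region from read-through transcription.

The OR2G6 coding sequence, about 950 bp in the 3,741 nt sequenced record, is flanked on both sides by attL recombination sites. The automated annotation labels both as attL3. These sites allow the ORF to be moved by an LR Clonase reaction into any compatible Gateway destination vector. The record lists two amino acid changes, W149C, which gives the clone its name, and an additional T279N. The insert has no promoter of its own, so the plasmid is a shuttle and storage clone rather than an expression construct; the T7 promoter just outside one att site points back toward the insert on the opposite strand. The clone is in the "open" configuration, with no stop codon immediately after the ORF, so transfer into a suitable destination vector permits C-terminal fusion to tags or reporters. M13 forward and reverse primer sites flank the cassette for sequence verification.
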