Addgene plasmid #81353: pDONR223_OR2G6_p.W149C
Purpose: Gateway Donor vector containing OR2G6 , part of the Target Accelerator Plasmid Collection.
Depositing lab: Jesse Boehm & William Hahn & David Root. Depositing organization: Broad Institute. Publication: Systematic Functional Interrogation of Rare Cancer Variants Identifies Oncogenic Alleles. Kim E, Ilic N, Shrestha Y, Zou L, Kamburov A, Zhu C, Yang X, Lubonja R, Tran N, Nguyen C, Lawrence MS, Piccioni F, Bagul M, Doench JG, Chouinard CR, Wu X, Hogstrom L, Natoli T, Tamayo P, Horn H, Corsello SM, Lage K, Root DE, Subramanian A, Golub TR, Getz G, Boehm JS, Hahn WC. Cancer Discov. 2016 Jul;6(7):714-26. doi: 10.1158/2159-8290.CD-16-0160. Epub 2016 May 4. PubMed 27147599.
Backbone
  Vector backbone: pDONR223
  Backbone manufacturer: Invitrogen
  Backbone size w/o insert (bp): 2790
  Vector type: Gateway Entry vector
Growth in bacteria
  Bacterial resistance: Spectinomycin, 50 μg/mL
  Growth temperature: 37°C
  Growth strain: DH5alpha
  Copy number: High Copy
Gene/Insert
  Gene/Insert name: OR2G6
  Species: H. sapiens (human)
  Mutation: W149C; T279N
  GenBank ID: NM_001013355.1
  Entrez Gene: OR2G6
  Promoter: None
  Cloning method: Gateway Cloning
  Sequencing primers: 5′ M13pUC-fwd; 3′ M13-Rev
Terms and licenses: Academic/Nonprofit Terms; Industry Terms: Not Available to Industry
Depositor comments: Open state: NO stop codon immediately follows insert
How to cite: pDONR223_OR2G6_p.W149C was a gift from Jesse Boehm & William Hahn & David Root (Addgene plasmid # 81353 ; http://n2t.net/addgene:81353 ; RRID:Addgene_81353)
