>Addgene plasmid #81353 | pDONR223_OR2G6_p.W149C | depositor partial sequence | sequence record 154672 | Insert sequence
ATGGAGGAAACCAACAACAGCTCTGAAAAGGGATTTCTTCTCCTGGGATTTTCAGATCAGCCTCAGCTAG
AGAGGTTTCTTTTTGCCATCATTTTGTACTTCTACGTCTTGAGCCTTCTGGGGAACACTGCCCTCATACT
AGTATGTTGTCTGGACTCCAGACTCCACACTCCAATGTACTTCTTCCTCAGCAACCTCTCGTGTGTGGAC
ATCTGCTTTACCACCAGTGTTGCCCCACAGTTGCTGGTTACCATGAATAAGAAAGACAAAACCATGAGCT
ACGGTGGCTGTGTGGCCCAGCTCTACGTGGCCATGGGGTTGGGCTCGTCTGAGTGTATTCTCTTGGCCGT
CATGGCTTATGACCGCTATGCTGCTGTCTGCCGGCCACTGCGCTACATAGCCATTATGCACCCCAGGTTC
TGTGCGTCTCTGGCCGGTGGAGCATGTCTCAGCGGCCTCATCACCTCCCTAATTCAGTGCTCCCTCACTG
TGCAGCTGCCCCTCTGTGGTCATCGCACACTGGATCATATTTTCTGTGAGGTGCCAGTGCTCATCAAACT
GGCCTGTGTGGATACGACTTTCAACGAGGCAGAACTCTTTGTGGCCAGTGTAGTCTTTCTAATTGTCCCG
GTGTTACTCATCTTAGTCTCCTATGGCTTTATCACTCAAGCTGTGTTAAGGATAAAATCAGCTGCGGGCC
GCCAAAAGGCCTTTGGGACCTGTTCGTCTCACCTGGTTGTGGTCATCATTTTCTATGGGACCATCATATT
CATGTACCTTCAACCGGCCAATAGGAGATCCAAAAACCAGGGAAAGTTTGTTTCTCTTTTCTATAACATA
GTCACCCCACTTTTAAACCCCATTATCTACACTCTGAGAAACAAAGATGTGAAAGGGGCCTTGAGGACCC
TGATACTGGGTAGTGCTGCTGGACAAAGCCACAAGGAC
